Addgene plasmid #31885: psiCHECK-2-Rhoc-m_3'UTR
Depositing lab: Robert Blelloch. Depositing organization: University of California, San Francisco (UCSF). Publication: Multiple targets of miR-302 and miR-372 promote reprogramming of human fibroblasts to induced pluripotent stem cells. Subramanyam D, Lamouille S, Judson RL, Liu JY, Bucay N, Derynck R, Blelloch R. Nat Biotechnol. 2011 May;29(5):443-8. Epub 2011 Apr 13. 10.1038/nbt.1862 PubMed 21490602.
Backbone
  Vector backbone: psiCHECK-2
  Backbone size w/o insert (bp): 6273
  Vector type: Mammalian Expression, Luciferase
Growth in bacteria
  Bacterial resistance: Ampicillin, 100 μg/mL
  Growth temperature: 37°C
  Growth strain: DH5alpha
  Copy number: High Copy
Gene/Insert
  Gene/Insert name: Rhoc mutant 3'UTR
  Species: H. sapiens (human)
  Mutation: miR-302b, 372 7-mer seed match mutated from AGCACTT to AGAAATT
  Entrez Gene: RHOC (a.k.a. ARH9, ARHC, H9, RHOH9)
  Promoter: SV40
  Tag / fusion protein: Luciferase (N terminal on backbone)
  Cloning method: Restriction Enzyme; 5′ cloning site XhoI (not destroyed); 3′ cloning site NotI (not destroyed)
  Sequencing primers: 5′ psiCHECK2-F
Terms and licenses: Academic/Nonprofit Terms; Industry Terms: Not Available to Industry
How to cite: psiCHECK-2-Rhoc-m_3'UTR was a gift from Robert Blelloch (Addgene plasmid # 31885 ; http://n2t.net/addgene:31885 ; RRID:Addgene_31885)
