[The description below was written by a language model from this plasmid's Addgene catalogue record.]
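Description:
psiCHECK-2-Rhoc-m_3'UTR is a mammalian dual-luciferase reporter plasmid built on the 6273 bp psiCHECK-2 backbone. It carries a mutated version of the 3' untranslated region of human RHOC, a Rho-family small GTPase gene. The plasmid is maintained at high copy in E. coli under ampicillin selection. The record gives no feature table, so the origin of replication and other backbone elements are not itemised.

The 3'UTR fragment was inserted between the XhoI and NotI sites, both of which remain intact. This places it downstream of the backbone's luciferase reporter, which is driven by the SV40 promoter, so the reporter transcript carries the RHOC 3'UTR and becomes subject to any post-transcriptional regulation acting on that sequence. In the psiCHECK-2 design, the reporter fused to the cloned UTR is generally Renilla luciferase. A second, independently expressed firefly luciferase on the same plasmid serves as an internal normalisation control, although the record itself says only "luciferase".

In this construct the 7-mer seed match for miR-302b and miR-372 has been altered by two base substitutions, which should abolish pairing with the microRNA seed. It therefore serves as the seed-mutant control, presumably for a matching reporter with the unmutated UTR. If the microRNAs repress the unmutated reporter but not this mutant, that indicates direct, seed-dependent targeting of RHOC. This use fits the associated study, which examined miR-302 and miR-372 targets that promote reprogramming of human fibroblasts to induced pluripotent stem cells.
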