>Addgene plasmid #31885 | psiCHECK-2-Rhoc-m_3'UTR | addgene partial sequence | sequence record 36995 | psiCHECK2-F 5'-GTCCGCAACTACAACGCCTACCTT-3'
ANTGNTANAGTTATCGAGTCGACCCTGGGTTCTTTTCCACGCTATTGTCGAGGGAGCTAAGAAGTTCCCT
AACACCGAGTTCGTGAAGGTGAAGGGCCTCCACTTCAGCCAGGAGGACGCTCCAGATGAAATGGGTAAGT
ACATCAAGAGCTTCGTGGAGCGCGTGCTGAAGAACGAGCAGTAATTCTAGGCGATCGCTCGAGCTGAGAT
CCCCAAGGCCTTTCCTACATGCCCCCTCCCTTCACAGGGGTACAGAAATTATCCCCCTACAACCCCAGCC
TCCTGAGGGCTCCATGCTGAAGGCTCCCATTTTCAGTTCCCTCCTGCCCAGGACTGCATTGTTTTCTAGC
CCCGAGGTGGTGGCACGGGCCCTCCCTCCCAGCGCTCTGGGAGCCACGCCTATGCCCTGCCCTTCCTCAG
GGCCCCTGGGGATCTTGCCCCCTTTGACCTTCCCCAAAGGATGGTCACACACCAGAAATTTATACACTTC
TGGCTCACAGGAAAGTGTCTGCAGTAGGGGACCCAGAGTCCCAGGCCCCTGGAGTTGTTTTCGGCAGGGG
CCTTGTCTCTCACTGCATTTGGTCAGGGGGGCATGAATAAAGGCTACAGGCTCCAACGTGGCGGCCGCTG
GCCGCAATAAAATATCTTTATTTTCATTACATCTGTGTGTTGGTTTTTTGTGTGAGGATCTAAATGAGTC
TTCGGACCTCGCGGGGGCCGCTTAAGCGGTGGTTAGGGTTTGTCTGACGCGGGGGGAGGGGGAAGGAACG
AAACACTCTCATTCGGAGGCGGCTCGGGGTTTGGTCTTGGTGGCCACGGGCACGCAGAAGANCGCCGCGA
TCCTCTTAAGCACCCCCCCCGCCCTCCGTGGAGGCGGGGGTTTGGTCGGCGGGTGGTAACTGGCGGNCGC
TGANTCGGGCGGGTCGCGCG
